Addgene plasmid #18599: T4 Lysozyme N144D
Depositing lab: Brian Matthews. Depositing organization: University of Oregon.
Backbone
  Vector backbone: pHS1403
  Backbone size w/o insert (bp): 5000
  Vector type: Bacterial Expression
Growth in bacteria
  Bacterial resistance: Ampicillin, 100 μg/mL
  Growth temperature: 37°C
  Growth strain: DH5alpha
  Copy number: High Copy
Gene/Insert
  Gene/Insert name: T4 Lysozyme (alt name: 1144D)
  Species: Bacteriophage T4
  Insert size (bp): 600
  Mutation: N144D
  GenBank ID: NP_049736
  Entrez Gene: e (a.k.a. T4p123)
  Cloning method: Restriction Enzyme; 5′ cloning site BamHI (not destroyed); 3′ cloning site HindIII (not destroyed)
  Sequencing primers: 5′ na; 3′ GGCGTATCACGAGGCCC
Terms and licenses: Academic/Nonprofit Terms; Industry Terms: Not Available to Industry
Depositor comments: The BamHI site is 27 bp from the ATG and the HindIII site is 115 bp from the stop.
How to cite: T4 Lysozyme N144D was a gift from Brian Matthews (Addgene plasmid # 18599 ; http://n2t.net/addgene:18599 ; RRID:Addgene_18599)
