[The description below was written by a language model from this plasmid's Addgene catalogue record.]
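Description:
T4 Lysozyme N144D is a bacterial expression plasmid built on the pHS1403 backbone (about 5 kb without insert) that carries the bacteriophage T4 lysozyme gene, the product of phage gene e, with a single amino-acid substitution replacing asparagine 144 with aspartate. The insert of roughly 600 bp was cloned as a BamHI–HindIII fragment, and both sites remain intact, so the coding segment can be excised or transferred to another vector. According to the depositor's notes, the BamHI site lies 27 bp from the start codon and the HindIII site 115 bp from the stop codon, so the fragment includes short flanking untranslated sequence on each side of the open reading frame.

The plasmid is maintained in E. coli at high copy number and selected with ampicillin. The record does not state the promoter that drives lysozyme expression, the origin of replication, or whether any fusion tag is present. No feature table was supplied, so these details cannot be confirmed here.

T4 lysozyme is a small enzyme that hydrolyses the bacterial cell wall, and it has long served as a model protein for studying how individual residue changes affect folding, thermodynamic stability and three-dimensional structure. A point mutant of this kind, which swaps a neutral polar side chain for a negatively charged one, is consistent with producing recombinant variant protein in bacteria for such structural and biophysical comparisons with the wild-type enzyme, although the record itself does not state a specific purpose for the construct.
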