>Addgene plasmid #18599 | T4 Lysozyme N144D | addgene partial sequence | sequence record 24384 | 3primeUP
TACGAAAAAGCCCGCTCATTAGGCGGGCTCAGATCTGCTCATGTTTTGACAGCTTATCATCGATAAGCTT
CGGCAATAAATTCTTGATATGTTTTCATATGTTTCCTTTAAATATTTTAATTAGTAATTGTCTATTCAAG
TAATTGTGAATATACTATCACAATTCCAAGAGAAAGTAAACAGCTTTATAGATTTTTATACGCGTCCCAA
GTGCCAGTTCTAAACGTTGTAATGACTCGTTTTGCGCGATCAGGTGTTTGATTATACCATCTACTTTTAG
CTAAGTTAACTGCTGCTTCATCCCAGCGTTTTTGTTGAAGCATACGTAAAGAGTTAGTAAATCCTGCCAC
ACCGGTTTCTCCCATTTGGAAAACCATATTAATCAATGCACAGCGACGAACCGCATCAAGAGAATCATAA
ACCGGTTTTAATTTAGCATTTCTCAGAATTCCGCGAACAGCAGCATCAACATCCTGATTAAAGAGTTTTT
CAGCCTCATCTTTTGTAATTACACCATTGCAATTACGCCCAATAGCTTTATCTAATTCAGATTTAGCAGC
ATTAAGTGATGGACTTTTTGTAAGCAAATGACCGATGCCAATAGTGTAATAGCCTTCTGTGTCTTTATAG
ATTTTAAGTCTAAGACCTTCATCTATACGTAACATTTCAAATATATTCATAATACCTCCTAAGCATCGAT
GGATCCTGTTTCCTGTGTGAATTGTTATCCGCTCACAATTCCACACATTATACGAGCCGATGATAAATTG
TCANCAGGGGGANGGGAGTAGCTGATCCNGTTN
